Addgene plasmid #15067: pSP64T tBMPR (DM#135)
Depositing lab: Douglas Melton. Depositing organization: Harvard University. Publication: Studies with a Xenopus BMP receptor suggest that ventral mesoderm-inducing signals override dorsal signals in vivo. Graff JM, Thies RS, Song JJ, Celeste AJ, Melton DA. Cell. 1994 Oct 7. 79(1):169-79. 10.1016/0092-8674(94)90409-X PubMed 7522972.
Backbone
  Vector backbone: pSP64T
  Backbone size w/o insert (bp): 3000
  Vector type: Bacterial Expression
Growth in bacteria
  Bacterial resistance: Ampicillin, 100 μg/mL
  Growth temperature: 37°C
  Growth strain: DH5alpha
  Copy number: High Copy
Gene/Insert
  Gene/Insert name: BMP receptor (alt name: BMPR)
  Species: X. laevis (frog)
  Insert size (bp): 531
  Mutation: Truncated dominant negative form
  Entrez Gene: bmpr1a (a.k.a. acvrlk3, alk-3, alk3, cd292, skr5)
  Cloning method: Restriction Enzyme
  Sequencing primers: 5′ SP6
Terms and licenses: Academic/Nonprofit Terms; Industry Terms: Not Available to Industry
Depositor comments: To make RNA for truncated dominant negative form of RU1. The truncation is at one amino acid past the transmembrane domain.
How to cite: pSP64T tBMPR (DM#135) was a gift from Douglas Melton (Addgene plasmid # 15067 ; http://n2t.net/addgene:15067 ; RRID:Addgene_15067)
