[The description below was written by a language model from this plasmid's Addgene catalogue record.]
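Description:
pSP64T tBMPR is an in vitro transcription plasmid built on the pSP64T backbone (about 3 kb without insert), catalogued as a bacterial expression vector, although the depositor states that its purpose is making RNA. It is maintained as a high-copy plasmid in E. coli under ampicillin selection. The record lists SP6 as the 5′ sequencing primer, consistent with the SP6 phage promoter that pSP64-series vectors use to drive synthetic mRNA production. pSP64T vectors are generally known for flanking the cloning site with Xenopus β-globin untranslated regions to improve stability and translation of injected transcripts. No feature table is provided here, so these elements, the origin of replication and the exact cloning sites are not confirmed by the record.

The insert is a 531 bp fragment of the Xenopus laevis BMP receptor (bmpr1a, also known as ALK3), introduced by restriction enzyme cloning. It encodes a truncated form that ends one amino acid past the transmembrane domain, so the protein should retain the extracellular ligand-binding and membrane-spanning portions but lack the intracellular kinase region. A receptor of this kind is expected to bind ligand or associate with partner receptors without signalling, which explains its description as a dominant negative. The depositor notes that the plasmid is used to make RNA for this truncated form of the clone referred to as RU1. The associated study used the receptor to examine how ventral mesoderm-inducing signals relate to dorsal signals in vivo in Xenopus, which suggests that the typical use is to synthesise mRNA for blocking BMP signalling in embryos.
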