>Addgene plasmid #15067 | pSP64T tBMPR (DM#135) | addgene partial sequence | sequence record 21608 | SP6 5'-ATTTAGGTGACACTATAG-3'
TTTGCGAGCTCAGAATAAACGCTCAACTTTGGCAGATCTATGAGAGAACGACTTTTCATTGCATGCTTTG
GAGCCTTACTGCTTGTTATTCATACCCAAGGACAGGACTTTAACATCTTGCCACACAGAACAGGAATGAA
ATCCAATTCAGACCCAAAGAAACAGGAAAATGGTGTAACACTGGCACCAGAGGATACACTACCATTTCTA
AACTGTTACTGCTCTGGATACTGTCCTCAAAATGCTGTAAACAATACATGCATCACGAATGGCCAATGCT
TTGCAATGATTGAAGAAGATGACCATGGGGATATCATTTTAACATCTGGCTGCATGAAAATGGAAGGTTC
AGACTTTCAGTGCAAGGATTCTCCAAAAGCCCTGTCACGGAGAACTATTGAATGTTGCCGGACGGATTTC
TGTAACAGAGATTTGGAGCCTACGTTGTCACCAAAGATATCAGATGGAGAATATGGCTTGCGCTTCATTG
CTCTCATCATTTCATTGGTGGTCTGCTTGATTTTAATTGTGGGCTTCATTCTTATCATATGGATTTACAA
ATAAAGATCTGGTTACCACTAAACCAGCCTCAAGAACACCCGAATGGAGTCTCTAANCTACATAATACCA
ACTTTACCNGTTTACAAAATGTTGTCCCCCAAAATGTAGCCATTCGTATCTGCTCCTAATAAAAAGAAAG
TTTCTTCACATTCTAAAAAAAAAAAAAAAAAAAAAAAAAACCCCCCCCCCCCCCCCCGGGGNNCTNAANN
NCCCCNGGNACCCNAATNNACCNGNCANNNTTCCGGGGAATTTTCCCCCCNCCCCAAANNNCCGAAAAAN
GAAAACCGGGGCCAAGANACCCAATATGNTNCCC
